Addgene plasmid #144117: TFORF1900
Purpose: Lentiviral vector for overexpressing transcription factor ORFs with unique 24-bp barcodes. Barcodes facilitate identification of transcription factors in pooled screens.
Depositing lab: Feng Zhang. Depositing organization: Broad Institute. Publication: A transcription factor atlas of directed differentiation. Joung J, Ma S, Tay T, Geiger-Schuller KR, Kirchgatterer PC, Verdine VK, Guo B, Arias-Garcia MA, Allen WE, Singh A, Kuksenko O, Abudayyeh OO, Gootenberg JS, Fu Z, Macrae RK, Buenrostro JD, Regev A, Zhang F. Cell. 2023 Jan 5;186(1):209-229.e26. doi: 10.1016/j.cell.2022.11.026. PubMed 36608654.
Backbone
  Vector backbone: pLX_TRC317
  Backbone manufacturer: Broad Institute Genetic Perturbation Platform
  Backbone size w/o insert (bp): 8264
  Vector type: Mammalian Expression, Lentiviral
  Selectable markers: Puromycin
Growth in bacteria
  Bacterial resistance: Ampicillin, 100 μg/mL
  Growth temperature: 37°C
  Growth strain: NEB Stable
  Copy number: High Copy
Gene/Insert
  Gene/Insert name: PATZ1
  Species: H. sapiens (human)
  Insert size (bp): 1715
  Entrez Gene: PATZ1 (a.k.a. MAZR, PATZ, RIAZ, ZBTB19, ZNF278, ZSG, dJ400N23)
  Promoter: EF1a
  Cloning method: Unknown
  Sequencing primers: 5′ GGGTGGAGACTGAAGTTAGGCCAG; 3′ CACATAGCGTAAAAGGAGCAACATAG
Terms and licenses: Academic/Nonprofit Terms; Industry Terms: Not Available to Industry
Depositor comments: NM_032052,ENST00000405309 . The transcription factor ORF portion of this plasmid was synthesized by Genewiz. Please test multiple small colonies in case of plasmid recombination. To make this collection available in a timely manner, a portion of this collection was not fully sequenced by Addgene. If an Addgene verified full plasmid sequence is not available, please contact us prior to placing an order to request the full sequence.
How to cite: TFORF1900 was a gift from Feng Zhang (Addgene plasmid # 144117 ; http://n2t.net/addgene:144117 ; RRID:Addgene_144117)
