[The description below was written by a language model from this plasmid's Addgene catalogue record and pLannotate feature annotations shown in this document.]
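Description:
TFORF1900 is a third-generation-style, self-inactivating lentiviral expression plasmid built on the pLX_TRC317 backbone and carrying the human transcription factor PATZ1 (also known as MAZR or ZBTB19), a POZ/AT-hook/zinc-finger transcriptional repressor. It belongs to a barcoded transcription factor ORF collection in which each synthesized ORF is paired with a unique 24-bp barcode, so that the factor present in a given cell can be identified by sequencing in pooled overexpression screens, such as those used to map directed differentiation. In bacteria the roughly 10 kb plasmid is maintained by a high-copy ColE1/pUC-type origin with ampicillin resistance. An f1 origin and remnants of a lac/T7/T3 cloning region are also annotated. The depositor cautions that recombination can occur, as is common for LTR-containing plasmids.

The viral genome is transcribed from an RSV promoter fused to a truncated HIV-1 5' LTR and includes the Ψ packaging signal, a partial gag sequence, the Rev response element for Rev-dependent nuclear export, and a cPPT/CTS element that aids nuclear import. It ends in a ΔU3 3' LTR, which disables LTR promoter activity after integration, followed by an SV40 polyadenylation signal. Within this frame, an SV40 early promoter/origin drives puromycin N-acetyltransferase for selecting transduced mammalian cells, and the EF-1α promoter provides strong constitutive expression of the PATZ1 ORF. A WPRE lies downstream of the ORF to enhance transcript stability and expression. The barcode is not annotated separately in the feature table. The short U6-promoter fragment detected between the ORF and the WPRE is a partial match whose role the record does not explain.
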