Features (pLannotate 1.2.2; 31 found; start..end, strand, type, name):
      5..231     +  promoter       RSV promoter: Rous sarcoma virus enhancer/promoter
    232..412     +  LTR            5' LTR (truncated): truncated 5' long terminal repeat (LTR) from HIV-1
    459..584     +  misc_feature   HIV-1 Ψ: packaging signal of human immunodeficiency virus type 1
    568..931     +  CDS            HIV-1 gag (fragment): gag protein from human immunodeficiency virus 1; gag
   1077..1310    +  misc_feature   RRE: The Rev response element (RRE) of HIV-1 allows for Rev-dependent mRNA export from the nucleus to the cytoplasm.
   1687..1713    +  CDS            Rev (fragment): human immunodeficiency virus 1 (HIV-1) Rev protein; rev; enhances nuclear export of unspliced and incompletely spliced viral mRNAs
   1720..1743    +  promoter       SV40 promoter (fragment): SV40 early promoter
   1744..1815    +  promoter       SV40 promoter (fragment): SV40 enhancer and early promoter
   1839..1974    +  rep_origin     SV40 ori: SV40 origin of replication
   2020..2616    +  CDS            PuroR (fragment): puromycin N-acetyltransferase; pac from Streptomyces; confers resistance to puromycin
   2665..2782    +  misc_feature   cPPT/CTS: central polypurine tract and central termination sequence of HIV-1
   2847..2913    +  CDS            small t antigen (fragment): SV40 (simian virus 40) small t antigen
   2920..4098    +  promoter       EF-1α promoter: strong constitutive promoter for human elongation factor EF-1α
   4115..5677    +  CDS            PATZ1 (fragment): PATZ1_HUMAN - Also known as PATZ, RIAZ, ZBTB19, ZNF278, ZSG. Experimental evidence at protein level: Swiss-Prot protein existence level 1. Transcriptional repressor. From Homo sapiens (Human).
   5741..5794    +  promoter       U6 promoter (fragment): RNA polymerase III promoter for human U6 snRNA
   5836..6424    +  misc_feature   WPRE: woodchuck hepatitis virus posttranscriptional regulatory element
   6475..6494    +  misc_feature   cPPT/CTS (fragment): central polypurine tract and central termination sequence of HIV-1
   6496..6729    +  LTR            3' LTR (ΔU3): self-inactivating 3' long terminal repeat (LTR) from HIV-1
   6807..6928    +  polyA_signal   SV40 poly(A) signal: SV40 polyadenylation signal
   6968..7103    +  rep_origin     SV40 ori: SV40 origin of replication
   7124..7142    -  promoter       T7 promoter: promoter for bacteriophage T7 RNA polymerase
   7150..7305    +  CDS            lacZα (fragment): LacZα fragment of β-galactosidase; lacZ fragment
   7310..7738    +  rep_origin     f1 ori (sequence partly withheld): f1 bacteriophage origin of replication; arrow indicates direction of (+) strand synthesis
   7791..7895    +  promoter       AmpR promoter: bla
   7896..8756    +  CDS            AmpR: β-lactamase; bla; confers resistance to ampicillin, carbenicillin, and related antibiotics
   8927..9515    +  rep_origin     ori: high-copy-number ColE1/pMB1/pBR322/pUC origin of replication
   9698..9790    +  CDS            lacI (fragment): lac repressor; lacI; The lac repressor binds to the lac operator to inhibit transcription in E. coli. This inhibition can be relieved by adding lactose or isopropyl-β-D-thiogalactopyranoside (IPTG).
   9803..9824    +  protein_bind   CAP binding site: CAP binding activates transcription in the presence of cAMP. E. coli catabolite activator protein
   9839..9869    +  promoter       lac promoter: promoter for the E. coli lac operon
   9877..9893    +  protein_bind   lac operator: The lac repressor binds to the lac operator to inhibit transcription in E. coli. This inhibition can be relieved by adding lactose or isopropyl-β-D-thiogalactopyranoside (IPTG). lac repressor encoded by lacI
   9938..9956    +  promoter       T3 promoter: promoter for bacteriophage T3 RNA polymerase
>Addgene plasmid #144117 | TFORF1900 | addgene full sequence | sequence record 396187 | Addgene NGS Result
TTAATGTAGTCTTATGCAATACTCTTGTAGTCTTGCAACATGGTAACGATGAGTTAGCAACATGCCTTAC
AAGGAGAGAAAAAGCACCGTGCATGCCGATTGGTGGAAGTAAGGTGGTACGATCGTGCCTTATTAGGAAG
GCAACAGACGGGTCTGACATGGATTGGACGAACCACTGAATTGCCGCATTGCAGAGATATTGTATTTAAG
TGCCTAGCTCGATACATAAACGGGTCTCTCTGGTTAGACCAGATCTGAGCCTGGGAGCTCTCTGGCTAAC
TAGGGAACCCACTGCTTAAGCCTCAATAAAGCTTGCCTTGAGTGCTTCAAGTAGTGTGTGCCCGTCTGTT
GTGTGACTCTGGTAACTAGAGATCCCTCAGACCCTTTTAGTCAGTGTGGAAAATCTCTAGCAGTGGCGCC
CGAACAGGGACTTGAAAGCGAAAGGGAAACCAGAGGAGCTCTCTCGACGCAGGACTCGGCTTGCTGAAGC
GCGCACGGCAAGAGGCGAGGGGCGGCGACTGGTGAGTACGCCAAAAATTTTGACTAGCGGAGGCTAGAAG
GAGAGAGATGGGTGCGAGAGCGTCAGTATTAAGCGGGGGAGAATTAGATCGCGATGGGAAAAAATTCGGT
TAAGGCCAGGGGGAAAGAAAAAATATAAATTAAAACATATAGTATGGGCAAGCAGGGAGCTAGAACGATT
CGCAGTTAATCCTGGCCTGTTAGAAACATCAGAAGGCTGTAGACAAATACTGGGACAGCTACAACCATCC
CTTCAGACAGGATCAGAAGAACTTAGATCATTATATAATACAGTAGCAACCCTCTATTGTGTGCATCAAA
GGATAGAGATAAAAGACACCAAGGAAGCTTTAGACAAGATAGAGGAAGAGCAAAACAAAAGTAAGACCAC
CGCACAGCAAGCGGCCGCTGATCTTCAGACCTGGAGGAGGAGATATGAGGGACAATTGGAGAAGTGAATT
ATATAAATATAAAGTAGTAAAAATTGAACCATTAGGAGTAGCACCCACCAAGGCAAAGAGAAGAGTGGTG
CAGAGAGAAAAAAGAGCAGTGGGAATAGGAGCTTTGTTCCTTGGGTTCTTGGGAGCAGCAGGAAGCACTA
TGGGCGCAGCGTCAATGACGCTGACGGTACAGGCCAGACAATTATTGTCTGGTATAGTGCAGCAGCAGAA
CAATTTGCTGAGGGCTATTGAGGCGCAACAGCATCTGTTGCAACTCACAGTCTGGGGCATCAAGCAGCTC
CAGGCAAGAATCCTGGCTGTGGAAAGATACCTAAAGGATCAACAGCTCCTGGGGATTTGGGGTTGCTCTG
GAAAACTCATTTGCACCACTGCTGTGCCTTGGAATGCTAGTTGGAGTAATAAATCTCTGGAACAGATTTG
GAATCACACGACCTGGATGGAGTGGGACAGAGAAATTAACAATTACACAAGCTTAATACACTCCTTAATT
GAAGAATCGCAAAACCAGCAAGAAAAGAATGAACAAGAATTATTGGAATTAGATAAATGGGCAAGTTTGT
GGAATTGGTTTAACATAACAAATTGGCTGTGGTATATAAAATTATTCATAATGATAGTAGGAGGCTTGGT
AGGTTTAAGAATAGTTTTTGCTGTACTTTCTATAGTGAATAGAGTTAGGCAGGGATATTCACCATTATCG
TTTCAGACCCACCTCCCAACCCCGAGGGGACCCATGCATTGCATCTCAATTAGTCAGCAACCAGGTGTGG
AAAGTCCCCAGGCTCCCCAGCAGGCAGAAGTATGCAAAGCATGCGTCTCAATTAGTCAGCAACCATAGTC
CCGCCCCTAACTCCGCCCATCCCGCCCCTAACTCCGCCCAGTTCCGCCCATTCTCCGCCCCATGGCTGAC
TAATTTTTTTTATTTATGCAGAGGCCGAGGCCGCCTCGGCCTCTGAGCTATTCCAGAAGTAGTGAGGAGG
CTTTTTTGGAGGCCTAGGCTTTTGCAAAAAGCTTTCTAGAGGTACCACCGGAGCTTACCATGACCGAGTA
CAAGCCCACGGTGCGCCTCGCCACCCGCGACGACGTCCCCAGGGCCGTACGCACCCTCGCCGCCGCGTTC
GCCGACTACCCCGCCACGCGCCACACCGTCGATCCGGACCGCCACATCGAGCGGGTCACCGAGCTGCAAG
AACTCTTCCTCACGCGCGTCGGGCTCGACATCGGCAAGGTGTGGGTCGCGGACGACGGCGCCGCCGTGGC
GGTCTGGACCACGCCGGAGAGCGTCGAAGCGGGGGCGGTGTTCGCCGAGATCGGCCCGCGCATGGCCGAG
TTGAGCGGTTCCCGGCTGGCCGCGCAGCAACAGATGGAAGGCCTCCTGGCGCCGCACCGGCCCAAGGAGC
CCGCGTGGTTCCTGGCCACCGTCGGCGTCTCGCCCGACCACCAGGGCAAGGGTCTGGGCAGCGCCGTCGT
GCTCCCCGGAGTGGAGGCGGCCGAGCGCGCCGGGGTGCCCGCCTTCCTGGAGACCTCCGCGCCCCGCAAC
CTCCCCTTCTACGAGCGGCTCGGCTTCACCGTCACCGCCGACGTCGAGGTGCCCGAAGGACCGCGCACCT
GGTGCATGACCCGCAAGCCCGGTGCCAGTTAACGAATTCTAGATCTTGAGACAAATGGCAGTATTCATCC
ACAATTTTAAAAGAAAAGGGGGGATTGGGGGGTACAGTGCAGGGGAAAGAATAGTAGACATAATAGCAAC
AGACATACAAACTAAAGAATTACAAAAACAAATTACAAAAATTCAAAATTTTCGGGTTTATTACAGGGAC
AGCAGAGATCCACTTTGGCGCCGGCTCGAGGCCTGCAGGTGCAAAGATGGATAAAGTTTTAAACAGAGAG
GAATCTTTGCAGCTAATGGACCTTCTAGGTCTTGAAAGGAGTGGGAATTGGCTCCGGTGCCCGTCAGTGG
GCAGAGCGCACATCGCCCACAGTCCCCGAGAAGTTGGGGGGAGGGGTCGGCAATTGAACCGGTGCCTAGA
GAAGGTGGCGCGGGGTAAACTGGGAAAGTGATGTCGTGTACTGGCTCCGCCTTTTTCCCGAGGGTGGGGG
AGAACCGTATATAAGTGCAGTAGTCGCCGTGAACGTTCTTTTTCGCAACGGGTTTGCCGCCAGAACACAG
GTAAGTGCCGTGTGTGGTTCCCGCGGGCCTGGCCTCTTTACGGGTTATGGCCCTTGCGTGCCTTGAATTA
CTTCCACCTGGCTGCAGTACGTGATTCTTGATCCCGAGCTTCGGGTTGGAAGTGGGTGGGAGAGTTCGAG
GCCTTGCGCTTAAGGAGCCCCTTCGCCTCGTGCTTGAGTTGAGGCCTGGCCTGGGCGCTGGGGCCGCCGC
GTGCGAATCTGGTGGCACCTTCGCGCCTGTCTCGCTGCTTTCGATAAGTCTCTAGCCATTTAAAATTTTT
GATGACCTGCTGCGACGCTTTTTTTCTGGCAAGATAGTCTTGTAAATGCGGGCCAAGATCTGCACACTGG
TATTTCGGTTTTTGGGGCCGCGGGCGGCGACGGGGCCCGTGCGTCCCAGCGCACATGTTCGGCGAGGCGG
GGCCTGCGAGCGCGGCCACCGAGAATCGGACGGGGGTAGTCTCAAGCTGGCCGGCCTGCTCTGGTGCCTG
GCCTCGCGCCGCCGTGTATCGCCCCGCCCTGGGCGGCAAGGCTGGCCCGGTCGGCACCAGTTGCGTGAGC
GGAAAGATGGCCGCTTCCCGGCCCTGCTGCAGGGAGCTCAAAATGGAGGACGCGGCGCTCGGGAGAGCGG
GCGGGTGAGTCACCCACACAAAGGAAAAGGGCCTTTCCGTCCTCAGCCGTCGCTTCATGTGACTCCACGG
AGTACCGGGCGCCGTCCAGGCACCTCGATTAGTTCTCGAGCTTTTGGAGTACGTCGTCTTTAGGTTGGGG
GGAGGGGTTTTATGCGATGGAGTTTCCCCACACTGAGTGGGTGGAGACTGAAGTTAGGCCAGCTTGGCAC
TTGATGTAATTCTCCTTGGAATTTGCCCTTTTTGAGTTTGGATCTTGGTTCATTCTCAAGCCTCAGACAG
TGGTTCAAAGTTTTTTTCTTCCATTTCAGGTGTCGTGAGGCTAGCACCGCCACCATGGAGCGGGTGAACG
ACGCTTCGTGCGGCCCGTCTGGCTGCTACACATACCAGGTGAGCAGACACAGCACGGAGATGCTGCACAA
CCTGAACCAGCAGCGCAAAAACGGCGGGCGCTTCTGCGACGTGCTCTTGCGGGTAGGCGACGAGAGCTTC
CCAGCGCACCGCGCCGTGCTGGCCGCCTGCAGCGAGTACTTTGAGTCGGTGTTCAGCGCCCAGTTGGGCG
ACGGCGGAGCTGCGGACGGGGGTCCGGCTGATGTAGGGGGCGCGACGGCAGCACCAGGCGGCGGGGCCGG
GGGCAGCCGGGAGCTGGAGATGCACACTATCAGCTCCAAGGTATTTGGGGACATTCTGGACTTCGCCTAC
ACTTCCCGCATCGTGGTGCGCTTGGAGAGCTTTCCCGAACTCATGACGGCCGCCAAGTTCCTGCTGATGA
GGTCGGTTATCGAGATCTGCCAGGAAGTCATCAAACAGTCCAACGTACAGATCCTGGTACCCCCTGCCCG
CGCCGATATAATGCTCTTTCGCCCCCCTGGGACCTCGGACTTGGGCTTCCCTTTGGACATGACCAACGGG
GCAGCCTTGGCAGCCAACAGCAATGGCATCGCCGGCAGCATGCAGCCAGAGGAGGAGGCAGCTCGGGCGG
CTGGTGCAGCCATTGCAGGCCAAGCCTCTTTGCCTGTGTTACCTGGGGTGGACCGCTTGCCCATGGTGGC
TGGACCCCTATCCCCCCAACTGCTGACTTCCCCATTCCCCAGTGTGGCATCCAGTGCCCCTCCCCTGACT
GGCAAGCGAGGCCGGGGCCGCCCAAGGAAGGCCAACCTGCTGGACTCAATGTTTGGGTCCCCAGGGGGCC
TGAGGGAGGCAGGCATCCTTCCATGCGGTCTATGTGGTAAGGTGTTCACTGATGCCAACCGGCTCCGGCA
GCACGAGGCCCAGCACGGTGTCACCAGCCTCCAGCTGGGCTACATCGACCTTCCTCCTCCGAGGCTGGGT
GAGAATGGGCTACCCATCTCTGAAGACCCCGACGGCCCCCGAAAGAGGAGCCGGACCAGGAAGCAGGTGG
CTTGTGAGATCTGCGGCAAGATCTTCCGTGATGTGTATCATCTTAACCGGCACAAGCTGTCCCACTCTGG
GGAGAAGCCCTACTCCTGCCCTGTGTGTGGGTTGCGGTTCAAGAGAAAAGACCGCATGTCCTACCATGTG
CGGTCCCATGATGGGTCCGTGGGCAAGCCTTACATCTGCCAGAGCTGTGGGAAAGGCTTCTCCAGGCCTG
ATCACTTGAACGGACATATCAAGCAGGTGCACACTTCTGAGCGGCCTCACAAGTGTCAGACCTGCAATGC
TTCTTTTGCCACCCGAGACCGTCTGCGCTCCCACCTGGCCTGTCATGAAGACAAGGTGCCCTGCCAGGTG
TGTGGGAAGTACTTGCGGGCAGCATACATGGCAGACCACCTGAAGAAGCACAGCGAGGGGCCCAGCAACT
TCTGCAGTATCTGTAACCGAGGTCTCCAGGCACCAGGAGCCCATCCTGAATGGGGGAGCAGCGTTCCACT
GCGCCAGGACCTATGGCAACAAAGAAGGCCAGAAATGCTCACATCAGGATCCGATTAGTAATGAACTAGT
CCGTAACTTGAAAGTATTTCGATTTCTTGGCTTTATATATCTTGTGGAAAGGACGAGCTGCTAGCCAAGT
ATATACGAGGACGCGTTAAGTCGACAATCAACCTCTGGATTACAAAATTTGTGAAAGATTGACTGGTATT
CTTAACTATGTTGCTCCTTTTACGCTATGTGGATACGCTGCTTTAATGCCTTTGTATCATGCTATTGCTT
CCCGTATGGCTTTCATTTTCTCCTCCTTGTATAAATCCTGGTTGCTGTCTCTTTATGAGGAGTTGTGGCC
CGTTGTCAGGCAACGTGGCGTGGTGTGCACTGTGTTTGCTGACGCAACCCCCACTGGTTGGGGCATTGCC
ACCACCTGTCAGCTCCTTTCCGGGACTTTCGCTTTCCCCCTCCCTATTGCCACGGCGGAACTCATCGCCG
CCTGCCTTGCCCGCTGCTGGACAGGGGCTCGGCTGTTGGGCACTGACAATTCCGTGGTGTTGTCGGGGAA
ATCATCGTCCTTTCCTTGGCTGCTCGCCTGTGTTGCCACCTGGATTCTGCGCGGGACGTCCTTCTGCTAC
GTCCCTTCGGCCCTCAATCCAGCGGACCTTCCTTCCCGCGGCCTGCTGCCGGCTCTGCGGCCTCTTCCGC
GTCTTCGCCTTCGCCCTCAGACGAGTCGGATCTCCCTTTGGGCCGCCTCCCCGCGTCGACTTTAAGACCA
ATGACTTACAAGGCAGCTGTAGATCTTAGCCACTTTTTAAAAGAAAAGGGGGGACTGGAAGGGCTAATTC
ACTCCCAACGAAGACAAGATCTGCTTTTTGCTTGTACTGGGTCTCTCTGGTTAGACCAGATCTGAGCCTG
GGAGCTCTCTGGCTAACTAGGGAACCCACTGCTTAAGCCTCAATAAAGCTTGCCTTGAGTGCTTCAAGTA
GTGTGTGCCCGTCTGTTGTGTGACTCTGGTAACTAGAGATCCCTCAGACCCTTTTAGTCAGTGTGGAAAA
TCTCTAGCAGTACGTATAGTAGTTCATGTCATCTTATTATTCAGTATTTATAACTTGCAAAGAAATGAAT
ATCAGAGAGTGAGAGGAACTTGTTTATTGCAGCTTATAATGGTTACAAATAAAGCAATAGCATCACAAAT
TTCACAAATAAAGCATTTTTTTCACTGCATTCTAGTTGTGGTTTGTCCAAACTCATCAATGTATCTTATC
ATGTCTGGCTCTAGCTATCCCGCCCCTAACTCCGCCCATCCCGCCCCTAACTCCGCCCAGTTCCGCCCAT
TCTCCGCCCCATGGCTGACTAATTTTTTTTATTTATGCAGAGGCCGAGGCCGCCTCGGCCTCTGAGCTAT
TCCAGAAGTAGTGAGGAGGCTTTTTTGGAGGCCTAGGGACGTACCCAATTCGCCCTATAGTGAGTCGTAT
TACGCGCGCTCACTGGCCGTCGTTTTACAACGTCGTGACTGGGAAAACCCTGGCGTTACCCAACTTAATC
GCCTTGCAGCACATCCCCCTTTCGCCAGCTGGCGTAATAGCGAAGAGGCCCGCACCGATCGCCCTTCCCA
ACAGTTGCGCAGCCTGAATGGCGAATGGG
[124 nt withheld, positions 7310-7433]
C
[91 nt withheld, positions 7435-7525]
A
[49 nt withheld, positions 7527-7575]
CCTTTGACGTTGGAGTCCACGTTCTTT
[37 nt withheld, positions 7603-7639]
ACCCTATCTCGGTCTATTCTTTTGATTTATAAGGGATTTTGCCGATTTCGGCCTATTGGTTAAAAAATGA
GCTGATTTAACAAAAATTTAACGCGAATTTTAACAAAATATTAACGCTTACAATTTAGGTGGCACTTTTC
GGGGAAATGTGCGCGGAACCCCTATTTGTTTATTTTTCTAAATACATTCAAATATGTATCCGCTCATGAG
ACAATAACCCTGATAAATGCTTCAATAATATTGAAAAAGGAAGAGTATGAGTATTCAACATTTCCGTGTC
GCCCTTATTCCCTTTTTTGCGGCATTTTGCCTTCCTGTTTTTGCTCACCCAGAAACGCTGGTGAAAGTAA
AAGATGCTGAAGATCAGTTGGGTGCACGAGTGGGTTACATCGAACTGGATCTCAACAGCGGTAAGATCCT
TGAGAGTTTTCGCCCCGAAGAACGTTTTCCAATGATGAGCACTTTTAAAGTTCTGCTATGTGGCGCGGTA
TTATCCCGTATTGACGCCGGGCAAGAGCAACTCGGTCGCCGCATACACTATTCTCAGAATGACTTGGTTG
AGTACTCACCAGTCACAGAAAAGCATCTTACGGATGGCATGACAGTAAGAGAATTATGCAGTGCTGCCAT
AACCATGAGTGATAACACTGCGGCCAACTTACTTCTGACAACGATCGGAGGACCGAAGGAGCTAACCGCT
TTTTTGCACAACATGGGGGATCATGTAACTCGCCTTGATCGTTGGGAACCGGAGCTGAATGAAGCCATAC
CAAACGACGAGCGTGACACCACGATGCCTGTAGCAATGGCAACAACGTTGCGCAAACTATTAACTGGCGA
ACTACTTACTCTAGCTTCCCGGCAACAATTAATAGACTGGATGGAGGCGGATAAAGTTGCAGGACCACTT
CTGCGCTCGGCCCTTCCGGCTGGCTGGTTTATTGCTGATAAATCTGGAGCCGGTGAGCGTGGGTCTCGCG
GTATCATTGCAGCACTGGGGCCAGATGGTAAGCCCTCCCGTATCGTAGTTATCTACACGACGGGGAGTCA
GGCAACTATGGATGAACGAAATAGACAGATCGCTGAGATAGGTGCCTCACTGATTAAGCATTGGTAACTG
TCAGACCAAGTTTACTCATATATACTTTAGATTGATTTAAAACTTCATTTTTAATTTAAAAGGATCTAGG
TGAAGATCCTTTTTGATAATCTCATGACCAAAATCCCTTAACGTGAGTTTTCGTTCCACTGAGCGTCAGA
CCCCGTAGAAAAGATCAAAGGATCTTCTTGAGATCCTTTTTTTCTGCGCGTAATCTGCTGCTTGCAAACA
AAAAAACCACCGCTACCAGCGGTGGTTTGTTTGCCGGATCAAGAGCTACCAACTCTTTTTCCGAAGGTAA
CTGGCTTCAGCAGAGCGCAGATACCAAATACTGTTCTTCTAGTGTAGCCGTAGTTAGGCCACCACTTCAA
GAACTCTGTAGCACCGCCTACATACCTCGCTCTGCTAATCCTGTTACCAGTGGCTGCTGCCAGTGGCGAT
AAGTCGTGTCTTACCGGGTTGGACTCAAGACGATAGTTACCGGATAAGGCGCAGCGGTCGGGCTGAACGG
GGGGTTCGTGCACACAGCCCAGCTTGGAGCGAACGACCTACACCGAACTGAGATACCTACAGCGTGAGCT
ATGAGAAAGCGCCACGCTTCCCGAAGGGAGAAAGGCGGACAGGTATCCGGTAAGCGGCAGGGTCGGAACA
GGAGAGCGCACGAGGGAGCTTCCAGGGGGAAACGCCTGGTATCTTTATAGTCCTGTCGGGTTTCGCCACC
TCTGACTTGAGCGTCGATTTTTGTGATGCTCGTCAGGGGGGCGGAGCCTATGGAAAAACGCCAGCAACGC
GGCCTTTTTACGGTTCCTGGCCTTTTGCTGGCCTTTTGCTCACATGTTCTTTCCTGCGTTATCCCCTGAT
TCTGTGGATAACCGTATTACCGCCTTTGAGTGAGCTGATACCGCTCGCCGCAGCCGAACGACCGAGCGCA
GCGAGTCAGTGAGCGAGGAAGCGGAAGAGCGCCCAATACGCAAACCGCCTCTCCCCGCGCGTTGGCCGAT
TCATTAATGCAGCTGGCACGACAGGTTTCCCGACTGGAAAGCGGGCAGTGAGCGCAACGCAATTAATGTG
AGTTAGCTCACTCATTAGGCACCCCAGGCTTTACACTTTATGCTTCCGGCTCGTATGTTGTGTGGAATTG
TGAGCGGATAACAATTTCACACAGGAAACAGCTATGACCATGATTACGCCAAGCGCGCAATTAACCCTCA
CTAAAGGGAACAAAAGCTGGAGCTGCAAGC
