>Addgene plasmid #144117 | TFORF1900 | depositor partial sequence | sequence record 284475 | Insert
ACCGCCACCATGGAGCGGGTGAACGACGCTTCGTGCGGCCCGTCTGGCTGCTACACATACCAGGTGAGCA
GACACAGCACGGAGATGCTGCACAACCTGAACCAGCAGCGCAAAAACGGCGGGCGCTTCTGCGACGTGCT
CTTGCGGGTAGGCGACGAGAGCTTCCCAGCGCACCGCGCCGTGCTGGCCGCCTGCAGCGAGTACTTTGAG
TCGGTGTTCAGCGCCCAGTTGGGCGACGGCGGAGCTGCGGACGGGGGTCCGGCTGATGTAGGGGGCGCGA
CGGCAGCACCAGGCGGCGGGGCCGGGGGCAGCCGGGAGCTGGAGATGCACACTATCAGCTCCAAGGTATT
TGGGGACATTCTGGACTTCGCCTACACTTCCCGCATCGTGGTGCGCTTGGAGAGCTTTCCCGAACTCATG
ACGGCCGCCAAGTTCCTGCTGATGAGGTCGGTTATCGAGATCTGCCAGGAAGTCATCAAACAGTCCAACG
TACAGATCCTGGTACCCCCTGCCCGCGCCGATATAATGCTCTTTCGCCCCCCTGGGACCTCGGACTTGGG
CTTCCCTTTGGACATGACCAACGGGGCAGCCTTGGCAGCCAACAGCAATGGCATCGCCGGCAGCATGCAG
CCAGAGGAGGAGGCAGCTCGGGCGGCTGGTGCAGCCATTGCAGGCCAAGCCTCTTTGCCTGTGTTACCTG
GGGTGGACCGCTTGCCCATGGTGGCTGGACCCCTATCCCCCCAACTGCTGACTTCCCCATTCCCCAGTGT
GGCATCCAGTGCCCCTCCCCTGACTGGCAAGCGAGGCCGGGGCCGCCCAAGGAAGGCCAACCTGCTGGAC
TCAATGTTTGGGTCCCCAGGGGGCCTGAGGGAGGCAGGCATCCTTCCATGCGGTCTATGTGGTAAGGTGT
TCACTGATGCCAACCGGCTCCGGCAGCACGAGGCCCAGCACGGTGTCACCAGCCTCCAGCTGGGCTACAT
CGACCTTCCTCCTCCGAGGCTGGGTGAGAATGGGCTACCCATCTCTGAAGACCCCGACGGCCCCCGAAAG
AGGAGCCGGACCAGGAAGCAGGTGGCTTGTGAGATCTGCGGCAAGATCTTCCGTGATGTGTATCATCTTA
ACCGGCACAAGCTGTCCCACTCTGGGGAGAAGCCCTACTCCTGCCCTGTGTGTGGGTTGCGGTTCAAGAG
AAAAGACCGCATGTCCTACCATGTGCGGTCCCATGATGGGTCCGTGGGCAAGCCTTACATCTGCCAGAGC
TGTGGGAAAGGCTTCTCCAGGCCTGATCACTTGAACGGACATATCAAGCAGGTGCACACTTCTGAGCGGC
CTCACAAGTGTCAGACCTGCAATGCTTCTTTTGCCACCCGAGACCGTCTGCGCTCCCACCTGGCCTGTCA
TGAAGACAAGGTGCCCTGCCAGGTGTGTGGGAAGTACTTGCGGGCAGCATACATGGCAGACCACCTGAAG
AAGCACAGCGAGGGGCCCAGCAACTTCTGCAGTATCTGTAACCGAGGTCTCCAGGCACCAGGAGCCCATC
CTGAATGGGGGAGCAGCGTTCCACTGCGCCAGGACCTATGGCAACAAAGAAGGCCAGAAATGCTCACATC
AGGATCCGATTAGTAATGAACTAGTCCGTAACTTGAAAGTATTTCGATTTCTTGGCTTTATATATCTTGT
GGAAAGGACGAGCTGCTAGCCAAGTATATACGAGG
