>Addgene plasmid #144117 | TFORF1900 | depositor partial sequence | sequence record 284476 | Barcode
GCTGCTAGCCAAGTATATACGAGG
